Addgene plasmid #154690: pEPYC1CB0428
Purpose: MoClo Level 1 luciferase reporter
Depositing lab: Nicola Patron. Depositing organization: Earlham Institute. Publication: Rational design of minimal synthetic promoters for plants. Cai YM, Kallam K, Tidd H, Gendarini G, Salzman A, Patron NJ. Nucleic Acids Res. 2020 Aug 28. pii: 5897334. doi: 10.1093/nar/gkaa682. PubMed 32856047.
Backbone
  Vector backbone: pICH47732
  Vector type: Synthetic Biology
Growth in bacteria
  Bacterial resistance: Ampicillin, 100 μg/mL
  Growth temperature: 37°C
  Growth strain: NEB Stable
  Copy number: High Copy
Gene/Insert
  Gene/Insert name: MinSyn_003 Firefly luciferase expression cassette [MinSyn_003::TMV::LucF::Flag::ocsT]
  Species: Synthetic
  Cloning method: Restriction Enzyme; 5′ cloning site BsaI (destroyed during cloning); 3′ cloning site BsaI (destroyed during cloning)
Terms and licenses: Academic/Nonprofit Terms; Industry Terms: Not Available to Industry
Depositor comments: Please visit https://www.biorxiv.org/content/10.1101/2020.05.14.095406v1 for bioRxiv preprint.
How to cite: pEPYC1CB0428 was a gift from Nicola Patron (Addgene plasmid # 154690 ; http://n2t.net/addgene:154690 ; RRID:Addgene_154690)
