[The description below was written by a language model from this plasmid's Addgene catalogue record and pLannotate feature annotations shown in this document.]
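Description:
pEPYC1CB0428 is a MoClo (Golden Gate modular cloning) Level 1 plasmid built in the pICH47732 acceptor backbone, a binary-type vector for plant synthetic biology. The feature table for the 7,060 nt depositor sequence shows nopaline-type left and right T-DNA border repeats flanking the cargo, so the cassette lies within a T-DNA. The backbone carries two replication systems: a high-copy ColE1/pUC-type origin for propagation in E. coli, and the broad-host-range incP oriV together with its trfA replication initiator gene, an arrangement typical of binary vectors that also need to replicate in Agrobacterium. Selection is by ampicillin resistance (β-lactamase under its own bla promoter). A very short TetR fragment is also annotated and appears to be a backbone remnant. The transcription unit was assembled through BsaI sites that were destroyed during cloning, as expected for Type IIS assembly.

The payload is a synthetic firefly luciferase expression cassette described as MinSyn_003::TMV::LucF::Flag::ocsT. MinSyn_003 is a minimal synthetic plant promoter. The annotation software recognised only three short consecutive fragments matching the CaMV 35S promoter in this region, suggesting that 35S-derived elements are part of the design, but the record does not detail its composition. Downstream, the tobacco mosaic virus Ω leader acts as a translational enhancer ahead of the luc+ firefly luciferase coding sequence. The catalogue lists a Flag tag following it, although this is not separately annotated in the feature table. The octopine synthase terminator ends the unit. The construct serves as a luciferase reporter for measuring the activity of this rationally designed minimal promoter in plants.
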