Features (pLannotate 1.2.2; 14 found; start..end, strand, type, name):
     42..66      +  misc_feature   RB T-DNA repeat: right border repeat from nopaline C58 T-DNA
    178..198     -  CDS            TetR (fragment): tetracycline resistance regulatory protein; tetR
    225..1370    -  CDS            trfA: TRFA_ECOLX - Experimental evidence at protein level: Swiss-Prot protein existence level 1. Also involved in plasmid copy number control, promoting intermolecular coupling of protein bound iterons at oriV, which inhibits replication initiation. From Escherichia coli.
   1706..2294    -  rep_origin     ori: high-copy-number ColE1/pMB1/pBR322/pUC origin of replication
   2465..3325    -  CDS            AmpR: β-lactamase; bla; confers resistance to ampicillin, carbenicillin, and related antibiotics
   3326..3430    -  promoter       AmpR promoter: bla
   3517..4148    -  rep_origin     oriV: incP origin of replication
   4240..4264    +  misc_feature   LB T-DNA repeat: left border repeat from nopaline C58 T-DNA
   4395..4421    +  promoter       CaMV 35S promoter (fragment): strong constitutive promoter from cauliflower mosaic virus
   4421..4446    +  promoter       CaMV 35S promoter (fragment): strong constitutive promoter from cauliflower mosaic virus
   4446..4471    +  promoter       CaMV 35S promoter (fragment): strong constitutive promoter from cauliflower mosaic virus
   4542..4597    +  misc_feature   TMV Ω: translational enhancer from the tobacco mosaic virus 5'-leader sequence (Gallie et al., 1988)
   4599..6248    +  CDS            luciferase: firefly luciferase; luc+; enhanced luc+ version of the luciferase gene
   6346..7053    +  terminator     OCS terminator: octopine synthase terminator
>Addgene plasmid #154690 | pEPYC1CB0428 | depositor full sequence | sequence record 299621 | pEPYC1CB0428 sequence 7060 bps
GCAATTGTCTTCTGCACGAAGTGGTTTAAACTATCAGTGTTTGACAGGATATATTGGCGGGTAAACCTAA
GAGAAAAGAGCGTTTATTAGAATAATCGGATATTTAAAAGGGCGTGAAAAGGTTTATCCGTTCGTCCATT
TGTATGTGCATGCCAACCACAGGGTTCCCCAGATCAGGCGCTGGCTGCTGAACCCCCAGCCGGAACTGAC
CCCACAAGGCCCTAGCGTTTGCAATGCACCAGGTCATCATTGACCCAGGCGTGTTCCACCAGGCCGCTGC
CTCGCAACTCTTCGCAGGCTTCGCCGACCTGCTCGCGCCACTTCTTCACGCGGGTGGAATCCGATCCGCA
CATGAGGCGGAAGGTTTCCAGCTTGAGCGGGTACGGCTCCCGGTGCGAGCTGAAATAGTCGAACATCCGT
CGGGCCGTCGGCGACAGCTTGCGGTACTTCTCCCATATGAATTTCGTGTAGTGGTCGCCAGCAAACAGCA
CGACGATTTCCTCGTCGATCAGGACCTGGCAACGGGACGTTTTCTTGCCACGGTCCAGGACGCGGAAGCG
GTGCAGCAGCGACACCGATTCCAGGTGCCCAACGCGGTCGGACGTGAAGCCCATCGCCGTCGCCTGTAGG
CGCGACAGGCATTCCTCGGCCTTCGTGTAATACCGGCCATTGATCGACCAGCCCAGGTCCTGGCAAAGCT
CGTAGAACGTGAAGGTGATCGGCTCGCCGATAGGGGTGCGCTTCGCGTACTCCAACACCTGCTGCCACAC
CAGTTCGTCATCGTCGGCCCGCAGCTCGACGCCGGTGTAGGTGATCTTCACGTCCTTGTTGACGTGGAAA
ATGACCTTGTTTTGCAGCGCCTCGCGCGGGATTTTCTTGTTGCGCGTGGTGAACAGGGCAGAGCGGGCCG
TGTCGTTTGGCATCGCTCGCATCGTGTCCGGCCACGGCGCAATATCGAACAAGGAAAGCTGCATTTCCTT
GATCTGCTGCTTCGTGTGTTTCAGCAACGCGGCCTGCTTGGCCTCGCTGACCTGTTTTGCCAGGTCCTCG
CCGGCGGTTTTTCGCTTCTTGGTCGTCATAGTTCCTCGCGTGTCGATGGTCATCGACTTCGCCAAACCTG
CCGCCTCCTGTTCAAGACGACGCGAACGCTCCACGGCGGCCGATGGCGCGGGCAGGGCAGGGGGAGCCAG
TTGCACGCTGTCGCGCTCGATCTTGGCCGTAGCTTGCTGGACCATCGAGCCGACGGACTGGAAGGTTTCG
CGGGGCGCACGCATGACGGTGCGGCTTGCGATGGTTTCGGCATCCTCGGCGGAAAACCCCGCGTCGATCA
GTTCTTGCCTGTATGCCTTCCGGTCAAACGTCCGATTCATTCACCCTCCTTGCGGGATTGCCCCGACTCA
CGCCGGGGCAATGTGCCCTTATTCCTGATTTGACCCGCCTGGTGCCTTGGTGTCCAGATAATCCACCTTA
TCGGCAATGAAGTCGGTCCCGTAGACCGTCTGGCCGTCCTTCTCGTACTTGGTATTCCGAATCTTGCCCT
GCACGAATACCAGCGACCCCTTGCCCAAATACTTGCCGTGGGCCTCGGCCTGAGAGCCAAAACACTTGAT
GCGGAAGAAGTCGGTGCGCTCCTGCTTGTCGCCGGCATCGTTGCGCCACATCTAGGATCTGCCAGGAACC
GTAAAAAGGCCGCGTTGCTGGCGTTTTTCCATAGGCTCCGCCCCCCTGACGAGCATCACAAAAATCGACG
CTCAAGTCAGAGGTGGCGAAACCCGACAGGACTATAAAGATACCAGGCGTTTCCCCCTGGAAGCTCCCTC
GTGCGCTCTCCTGTTCCGACCCTGCCGCTTACCGGATACCTGTCCGCCTTTCTCCCTTCGGGAAGCGTGG
CGCTTTCTCATAGCTCACGCTGTAGGTATCTCAGTTCGGTGTAGGTCGTTCGCTCCAAGCTGGGCTGTGT
GCACGAACCCCCCGTTCAGCCCGACCGCTGCGCCTTATCCGGTAACTATCGTCTTGAGTCCAACCCGGTA
AGACACGACTTATCGCCACTGGCAGCAGCCACTGGTAACAGGATTAGCAGAGCGAGGTATGTAGGCGGTG
CTACAGAGTTCTTGAAGTGGTGGCCTAACTACGGCTACACTAGAAGAACAGTATTTGGTATCTGCGCTCT
GCTGAAGCCAGTTACCTTCGGAAAAAGAGTTGGTAGCTCTTGATCCGGCAAACAAACCACCGCTGGTAGC
GGTGGTTTTTTTGTTTGCAAGCAGCAGATTACGCGCAGAAAAAAAGGATCTCAAGAAGATCCTTTGATCT
TTTCTACGGGGTCTGACGCTCAGTGGAACGAAAACTCACGTTAAGGGATTTTGGTCATGAGATTATCAAA
AAGGATCTTCACCTAGATCCTTTTAAATTAAAAATGAAGTTTTAAATCAATCTAAAGTATATATGAGTAA
ACTTGGTCTGACAGTTACCAATGCTTAATCAGTGAGGCACCTATCTCAGCGATCTGTCTATTTCGTTCAT
CCATAGTTGCCTGACTCCCCGTCGTGTAGATAACTACGATACGGGAGGGCTTACCATCTGGCCCCAGTGC
TGCAATGATACCGCGAGAACCACGCTCACCGGCTCCAGATTTATCAGCAATAAACCAGCCAGCCGGAAGG
GCCGAGCGCAGAAGTGGTCCTGCAACTTTATCCGCCTCCATCCAGTCTATTAATTGTTGCCGGGAAGCTA
GAGTAAGTAGTTCGCCAGTTAATAGTTTGCGCAACGTTGTTGCCATTGCTACAGGCATCGTGGTGTCACG
CTCGTCGTTTGGTATGGCTTCATTCAGCTCCGGTTCCCAACGATCAAGGCGAGTTACATGATCCCCCATG
TTGTGCAAAAAAGCGGTTAGCTCCTTCGGTCCTCCGATCGTTGTCAGAAGTAAGTTGGCCGCAGTGTTAT
CACTCATGGTTATGGCAGCACTGCATAATTCTCTTACTGTCATGCCATCCGTAAGATGCTTTTCTGTGAC
TGGTGAGTACTCAACCAAGTCATTCTGAGAATAGTGTATGCGGCGACCGAGTTGCTCTTGCCCGGCGTCA
ATACGGGATAATACCGCGCCACATAGCAGAACTTTAAAAGTGCTCATCATTGGAAAACGTTCTTCGGGGC
GAAAACTCTCAAGGATCTTACCGCTGTTGAGATCCAGTTCGATGTAACCCACTCGTGCACCCAACTGATC
TTCAGCATCTTTTACTTTCACCAGCGTTTCTGGGTGAGCAAAAACAGGAAGGCAAAATGCCGCAAAAAAG
GGAATAAGGGCGACACGGAAATGTTGAATACTCATACTCTTCCTTTTTCAATATTATTGAAGCATTTATC
AAGGTTATTGTCTCATGAGCGGATACATATTTGAATGTATTTAGAAAAATAAACAAATAGGGGTTCCGCG
CACGAATTGGCCAGCGCTGCCATTTTTGGGGTGAGGCCGTTCGCGGCCGAGGGGCGCAGCCCCTGGGGGG
ATGGGAGGCCCGCGTTAGCGGGCCGGGAGGGTTCGAGAAGGGGGGGCACCCCCCTTCGGCGTGCGCGGTC
ACGCGCACAGGGCGCAGCCCTGGTTAAAAACAAGGTTTATAAATATTGGTTTAAAAGCAGGTTAAAAGAC
AGGTTAGCGGTGGCCGAAAAACGGGCGGAAACCCTTGCAAATGCTGGATTTTCTGCCTGTGGACAGCCCC
TCAAATGTCAATAGGTGCGCCCCTCATCTGTCAGCACTCTGCCCCTCAAGTGTCAAGGATCGCGCCCCTC
ATCTGTCAGTAGTCGCGCCCCTCAAGTGTCAATACCGCAGGGCACTTATCCCCAGGCTTGTCCACATCAT
CTGTGGGAAACTCGCGTAAAATCAGGCGTTTTCGCCGATTTGCGAGGCTGGCCAGCTCCACGTCGCCGGC
CGAAATCGAGCCTGCCCCTCATCTGTCAACGCCGCGCCGGGTGAGTCGGCCCCTCAAGTGTCAACGTCCG
CCCCTCATCTGTCAGTGAGGGCCAAGTTTTCCGCGAGGTATCCACAACGCCGGCGGCCGCGGTGTCTCGC
ACACGGCTTCGACGGCGTTTCTGGCGCGTTTGCAGGGCCATAGACGGCCGCCAGCCCAGCGGCGAGGGCA
ACCAGCCCGGTGAGCGTCGCAAAGGAGATCCTGATCTGACTGATGGGCTGCCTGTATCGAGTGGTGATTT
TGTGCCGAGCTGCCGGTCGGGGAGCTGTTGGCTGGCTGGTGGCAGGATATATTGTGGTGTAAACAAATTG
ACGCTTAGACAACTTAATAACACATTGCGGACGTTTTTAATGTACTGGGGTGGATGCAGTGGGCCCCACT
CTGTGAAGACAATGCCGAATTCGGATCCGGAGGGAGGCGTGTCGTTTTAGTGAGGATCTCTCTGCCGACA
GTGGTCCCAAATCTCTCTGCCGACAGTGGTCCCAAATCTCTCTGCCGACAGTGGTCCCAAACTATATAAG
GTTTTGCTATTCATTGAAAGCAGTAGTGACTGATTTGTATATAATGTACTGTATTTTTACAACAATTACC
AACAACAACAAACAACAAACAACATTACAATTACTATTTACAATTACAATGGAGGACGCCAAAAACATAA
AGAAAGGCCCGGCGCCATTCTATCCGCTGGAAGATGGAACCGCTGGAGAGCAACTGCATAAGGCTATGAA
GAGATACGCCCTGGTTCCTGGAACAATTGCTTTTACAGATGCACATATCGAGGTGGACATCACTTACGCT
GAGTACTTCGAAATGTCCGTTCGGTTGGCAGAAGCTATGAAACGATATGGGCTGAATACAAATCACAGAA
TCGTCGTATGCAGTGAAAACTCTCTTCAATTCTTTATGCCGGTGTTGGGCGCGTTATTTATCGGAGTTGC
AGTTGCGCCCGCGAACGACATTTATAATGAACGTGAATTGCTCAACAGTATGGGCATTTCGCAGCCTACC
GTGGTGTTCGTTTCCAAAAAGGGGTTGCAAAAAATTTTGAACGTGCAAAAAAAGCTCCCAATCATCCAAA
AAATTATTATCATGGATTCTAAAACGGATTACCAGGGATTTCAGTCGATGTACACGTTCGTCACATCTCA
TCTACCTCCCGGTTTTAATGAATACGATTTTGTGCCAGAGTCCTTCGATAGGGACAAGACAATTGCACTG
ATCATGAACTCCTCTGGATCTACTGGTCTGCCTAAAGGTGTCGCTCTGCCTCATAGAACTGCCTGCGTGA
GATTCTCGCATGCCAGAGATCCTATTTTTGGCAATCAAATCATTCCGGATACTGCGATTTTAAGTGTTGT
TCCATTCCATCACGGTTTTGGAATGTTTACTACACTCGGATATTTGATATGTGGATTTCGAGTCGTCTTA
ATGTATAGATTTGAAGAAGAACTGTTTCTGAGGAGCCTTCAGGATTACAAGATTCAAAGTGCGCTGCTGG
TGCCAACCCTATTCTCCTTCTTCGCCAAAAGCACTCTGATTGACAAATACGATTTATCTAATTTACACGA
AATTGCTTCTGGTGGCGCTCCCCTCTCTAAGGAAGTCGGGGAAGCGGTTGCCAAGAGGTTCCATCTGCCA
GGTATCAGGCAAGGATATGGGCTCACTGAGACTACATCAGCTATTCTGATTACACCCGAGGGGGATGATA
AACCGGGCGCGGTCGGTAAAGTTGTTCCATTTTTTGAAGCGAAGGTTGTGGATCTGGATACCGGGAAAAC
GCTGGGCGTTAATCAAAGAGGCGAACTGTGTGTGAGAGGTCCTATGATTATGTCCGGTTATGTAAACAAT
CCGGAAGCGACCAACGCCTTGATTGACAAGGATGGATGGCTACATTCTGGAGACATAGCTTACTGGGACG
AGGACGAACACTTCTTCATCGTTGACCGCCTGAAGTCTCTGATTAAGTACAAAGGCTATCAGGTGGCTCC
CGCTGAATTGGAATCCATCTTGCTCCAACACCCCAACATCTTCGACGCAGGTGTCGCAGGTCTGCCCGAC
GATGACGCCGGTGAACTTCCCGCCGCCGTTGTTGTTTTGGAGCACGGAAAGACGATGACGGAAAAAGAGA
TCGTGGATTACGTCGCCAGTCAAGTAACAACCGCGAAAAAGTTGCGCGGAGGAGTTGTGTTTGTGGACGA
AGTACCGAAAGGTCTTACCGGAAAACTCGACGCAAGAAAAATCAGAGAGATCCTCATAAAGGCCAAGAAG
GGCGGAAAGATCGCCGTGGGTTCGGATTATAAGGACCATGACGGAGACTATAAGGACCATGACCTCGACG
CTGCAGCAGCGGATTATAAGGACGATGACGATAAGTGAGCTTGTCCTGCTTTAATGAGATATGCGAGAAG
CCTATGATCGCATGATATTTGCTTTCAATTCTGTTGTGCACGTTGTAAAAAACCTGAGCATGTGTAGCTC
AGATCCTTACCGCCGGTTTCGGTTCATTCTAATGAATATATCACCCGTTACTATCGTATTTTTATGAATA
ATATTCTCCGTTCAATTTACTGATTGTACCCTACTACTTATATGTACAATATTAAAATGAAAACAATATA
TTGTGCTGAATAGGTTTATAGCGACATCTATGATAGAGCGCCACAATAACAAACAATTGCGTTTTATTAT
TACAAATCCAATTTTAAAAAAAGCGGCAGAACCGGTCAAACCTAAAAGACTGATTACATAAATCTTATTC
AAATTTCAAAAGTGCCCCAGGGGCTAGTATCTACGACACACCGAGCGGCGAACTAATAACGCTCACTGAA
GGGAACTCCGGTTCCCCGCCGGCGCGCATGGGTGAGATTCCTTGAAGTTGAGTATTGGCCGTCCGCTCTA
CCGAAAGTTACGGGCACCATTCAACCCGGTCCAGCACGGCGGCCGGGTAACCGACTTGCTGCCCCGAGAA
TTATGCAGCATTTTTTTGGTGTATGTGGGCCCCAAATGAAGTGCAGGTCAAACCTTGACAGTGACGACAA
ATCGTTGGGCGGGTCCAGGGCGAATTTTGCGACAACATGTCGAGGCTCAGCAGGACCGCT
